>Addgene plasmid #104058 | pAAV-CAG-DIO-mRuby2 | addgene full sequence | sequence record 459871 | Addgene NGS Result
CGTTACATAACTTACGGTAAATGGCCCGCCTGGCTGACCGCCCAACGACCCCCGCCCATTGACGTCAATA
ATGACGTATGTTCCCATAGTAACGCCAATAGGGACTTTCCATTGACGTCAATGGGTGGAGTATTTACGGT
AAACTGCCCACTTGGCAGTACATCAAGTGTATCATATGCCAAGTACGCCCCCTATTGACGTCAATGACGG
TAAATGGCCCGCCTGGCATTATGCCCAGTACATGACCTTATGGGACTTTCCTACTTGGCAGTACATCTAC
GTATTAGTCATCGCTATTACCATGGTCGAGGTGAGCCCCACGTTCTGCTTCACTCTCCCCATCTCCCCCC
CCTCCCCACCCCCAATTTTGTATTTATTTATTTTTTAATTATTTTGTGCAGCGATGGGGGCGGGGGGGGG
GGGGGGGCGCGCGCCAGGCGGGGCGGGGCGGGGCGAGGGGCGGGGCGGGGCGAGGCGGAGAGGTGCGGCG
GCAGCCAATCAGAGCGGCGCGCTCCGAAAGTTTCCTTTTATGGCGAGGCGGCGGCGGCGGCGGCCCTATA
AAAAGCGAAGCGCGCGGCGGGCGGGAGTCGCTGCGCGCTGCCTTCGCCCCGTGCCCCGCTCCGCCGCCGC
CTCGCGCCGCCCGCCCCGGCTCTGACTGACCGCGTTACTCCCACAGGTGAGCGGGCGGGACGGCCCTTCT
CCTCCGGGCTGTAATTAGCGCTTGGTTTAATGACGGCTTGTTTCTTTTCTGTGGCTGCGTGAAAGCCTTG
AGGGGCTCCGGGAGCGCCGGCAGGAAGGAAATGGGCGGGGAGGGCCTTCGTGCGTCGCCGCGCCGCCGTC
CCCTTCTCCCTCTCCAGCCTCGGGGCTGTCCGCGGGGGGACGGCTGCCTTCGGGGGGGACGGGGCAGGGC
GGGGTTCGGCTTCTGGCGTGTGACCGGCGGCTCTAGAGCCTCTGCTAACCATGTTCATGCCTTCTTCTTT
TTCCTACAGCTCCTGGGCAACGTGCTGGTTATTGTGCTGTCTCATCATTTTGGCAAAGAATTGCGGCCCA
ACGGTACCGGATCCTCTAGAGTCGACTCCGGAATAACTTCGTATAGGATACTTTATACGAAGTTATGCAG
AATGGTAGCTGGATTGTAGCTGCTATTAGCAATATGAAACCTCTTAATAACTTCGTATAGCATACATTAT
ACGAAGTTATGGCGCGCCTCATTTGTACAGCTCATCCATTCCTCCGCCAAGGCCAGCAAACTTGGCAACT
GCATGTTCCCGTTGTACCACAAACATCTCGTTGTCAGACTCCTCCAGTCGTTCCAAGCGGTGATCAACCG
CATGTATGCCAGGCATTTTGATGTTGCCGACAGTTTTCTTGCTCCTGTACGTGGTCACAAATGAGCATGA
CAAGTGGCCTCCTCCGTCAACCTTCAGAGCCATGTGCGTATAGCCTCTCAGTCCTCCATCTGCAGGATAC
ATCATCTCTGTGTTTGGCTCCCACCCTTTGGTTTTCTTCTGCATCACAGGCCCATTGGAGGGAAAGTTCA
CCCCTCTCACTTGCACGTGATAGACCAGACATCCGTCCTCCAGACTAGTGTCCTGCATGACTGTGACCAC
ACCACCATCCTCGTAACGGGTCACCCTTTCCCATGTGAAGCCCTCTGGAAAGGACTGTTTGAAGAAGTCT
GGAATGCCTTTGGGGTACTTGATGAAGGTCCGACTGCCATACATGAAGCTAGTGGCAAGAATGTCGAAGG
CAAACGGGAGAGGGCCACCTTCAATAACCTTGATCCTCATGGTCTGAGTACCCATGTAGGGATTCCCTTC
ACCTTCCCCTGTGCACTTGAACTGATGCCCATTCACAGACCCTTCCATGACTACCTTCATGCGCATGTTC
TCCTTGATGAGTTCCTCTCCCTTGCTCACCATGGTGGCGCTAGCATAACTTCGTATAAAGTATCCTATAC
GAAGTTATTTGCCTTAACCCAGAAATTATCACTGTTATTCTTTAGAATGGTGCAAAGAATAACTTCGTAT
AATGTATGCTATACGAAGTTATGAATTCGATATCAAGCTTATCGATAATCAACCTCTGGATTACAAAATT
TGTGAAAGATTGACTGGTATTCTTAACTATGTTGCTCCTTTTACGCTATGTGGATACGCTGCTTTAATGC
CTTTGTATCATGCTATTGCTTCCCGTATGGCTTTCATTTTCTCCTCCTTGTATAAATCCTGGTTGCTGTC
TCTTTATGAGGAGTTGTGGCCCGTTGTCAGGCAACGTGGCGTGGTGTGCACTGTGTTTGCTGACGCAACC
CCCACTGGTTGGGGCATTGCCACCACCTGTCAGCTCCTTTCCGGGACTTTCGCTTTCCCCCTCCCTATTG
CCACGGCGGAACTCATCGCCGCCTGCCTTGCCCGCTGCTGGACAGGGGCTCGGCTGTTGGGCACTGACAA
TTCCGTGGTGTTGTCGGGGAAATCATCGTCCTTTCCTTGGCTGCTCGCCTATGTTGCCACCTGGATTCTG
CGCGGGACGTCCTTCTGCTACGTCCCTTCGGCCCTCAATCCAGCGGACCTTCCTTCCCGCGGCCTGCTGC
CGGCTCTGCGGCCTCTTCCGCGTCTTCGCCTTCGCCCTCAGACGAGTCGGATCTCCCTTTGGGCCGCCTC
CCCGCATCGATACCGAGCGCTGCTCGAGAGATCTACGGGTGGCATCCCTGTGACCCCTCCCCAGTGCCTC
TCCTGGCCCTGGAAGTTGCCACTCCAGTGCCCACCAGCCTTGTCCTAATAAAATTAAGTTGCATCATTTT
GTCTGACTAGGTGTCCTTCTATAATATTATGGGGTGGAGGGGGGTGGTATGGAGCAAGGGGCAAGTTGGG
AAGACAACCTGTAGGGCCTGCGGGGTCTATTGGGAACCAAGCTGGAGTGCAGTGGCACAATCTTGGCTCA
CTGCAATCTCCGCCTCCTGGGTTCAAGCGATTCTCCTGCCTCAGCCTCCCGAGTTGTTGGGATTCCAGGC
ATGCATGACCAGGCTCAGCTAATTTTTGTTTTTTTGGTAGAGACGGGGTTTCACCATATTGGCCAGGCTG
GTCTCCAACTCCTAATCTCAGGTGATCTACCCACCTTGGCCTCCCAAATTGCTGGGATTACAGGCGTGAA
CCACTGCTCCCTTCCCTGTCCTTCTGATTTTGTAGGTAACCACGTGCGGACCGAGCGGCCGCAGGAACCC
CTAGTGATGGAGTTGGCCACTCCCTCTCTGCGCGCTCGCTCGCTCACTGAGGCCGGGCGACCAAAGGTCG
CCCGACGCCCGGGCTTTGCCCGGGCGGCCTCAGTGAGCGAGCGAGCGCGCAGCTGCCTGCAGGGGCGCCT
GATGCGGTATTTTCTCCTTACGCATCTGTGCGGTATTTCACACCGCATA
[95 nt withheld, positions 3410-3504]
T
[46 nt withheld, positions 3506-3551]
C
[141 nt withheld, positions 3553-3693]
CCTTTGACGTTGGAGTCCACGTTCTTT
[37 nt withheld, positions 3721-3757]
ACTCTATCTCGGGCTATTCTTTTGATTTATAAGGGATTTTGCCGATTTCGGTCTATTGGTTAAAAAATGA
GCTGATTTAACAAAAATTTAACGCGAATTTTAACAAAATATTAACGTTTACAATTTTATGGTGCACTCTC
AGTACAATCTGCTCTGATGCCGCATAGTTAAGCCAGCCCCGACACCCGCCAACACCCGCTGACGCGCCCT
GACGGGCTTGTCTGCTCCCGGCATCCGCTTACAGACAAGCTGTGACCGTCTCCGGGAGCTGCATGTGTCA
GAGGTTTTCACCGTCATCACCGAAACGCGCGAGACGAAAGGGCCTCGTGATACGCCTATTTTTATAGGTT
AATGTCATGATAATAATGGTTTCTTAGACGTCAGGTGGCACTTTTCGGGGAAATGTGCGCGGAACCCCTA
TTTGTTTATTTTTCTAAATACATTCAAATATGTATCCGCTCATGAGACAATAACCCTGATAAATGCTTCA
ATAATATTGAAAAAGGAAGAGTATGAGTATTCAACATTTCCGTGTCGCCCTTATTCCCTTTTTTGCGGCA
TTTTGCCTTCCTGTTTTTGCTCACCCAGAAACGCTGGTGAAAGTAAAAGATGCTGAAGATCAGTTGGGTG
CACGAGTGGGTTACATCGAACTGGATCTCAACAGCGGTAAGATCCTTGAGAGTTTTCGCCCCGAAGAACG
TTTTCCAATGATGAGCACTTTTAAAGTTCTGCTATGTGGCGCGGTATTATCCCGTATTGACGCCGGGCAA
GAGCAACTCGGTCGCCGCATACACTATTCTCAGAATGACTTGGTTGAGTACTCACCAGTCACAGAAAAGC
ATCTTACGGATGGCATGACAGTAAGAGAATTATGCAGTGCTGCCATAACCATGAGTGATAACACTGCGGC
CAACTTACTTCTGACAACGATCGGAGGACCGAAGGAGCTAACCGCTTTTTTGCACAACATGGGGGATCAT
GTAACTCGCCTTGATCGTTGGGAACCGGAGCTGAATGAAGCCATACCAAACGACGAGCGTGACACCACGA
TGCCTGTAGCAATGGCAACAACGTTGCGCAAACTATTAACTGGCGAACTACTTACTCTAGCTTCCCGGCA
ACAATTAATAGACTGGATGGAGGCGGATAAAGTTGCAGGACCACTTCTGCGCTCGGCCCTTCCGGCTGGC
TGGTTTATTGCTGATAAATCTGGAGCCGGTGAGCGTGGGTCTCGCGGTATCATTGCAGCACTGGGGCCAG
ATGGTAAGCCCTCCCGTATCGTAGTTATCTACACGACGGGGAGTCAGGCAACTATGGATGAACGAAATAG
ACAGATCGCTGAGATAGGTGCCTCACTGATTAAGCATTGGTAACTGTCAGACCAAGTTTACTCATATATA
CTTTAGATTGATTTAAAACTTCATTTTTAATTTAAAAGGATCTAGGTGAAGATCCTTTTTGATAATCTCA
TGACCAAAATCCCTTAACGTGAGTTTTCGTTCCACTGAGCGTCAGACCCCGTAGAAAAGATCAAAGGATC
TTCTTGAGATCCTTTTTTTCTGCGCGTAATCTGCTGCTTGCAAACAAAAAAACCACCGCTACCAGCGGTG
GTTTGTTTGCCGGATCAAGAGCTACCAACTCTTTTTCCGAAGGTAACTGGCTTCAGCAGAGCGCAGATAC
CAAATACTGTTCTTCTAGTGTAGCCGTAGTTAGGCCACCACTTCAAGAACTCTGTAGCACCGCCTACATA
CCTCGCTCTGCTAATCCTGTTACCAGTGGCTGCTGCCAGTGGCGATAAGTCGTGTCTTACCGGGTTGGAC
TCAAGACGATAGTTACCGGATAAGGCGCAGCGGTCGGGCTGAACGGGGGGTTCGTGCACACAGCCCAGCT
TGGAGCGAACGACCTACACCGAACTGAGATACCTACAGCGTGAGCTATGAGAAAGCGCCACGCTTCCCGA
AGGGAGAAAGGCGGACAGGTATCCGGTAAGCGGCAGGGTCGGAACAGGAGAGCGCACGAGGGAGCTTCCA
GGGGGAAACGCCTGGTATCTTTATAGTCCTGTCGGGTTTCGCCACCTCTGACTTGAGCGTCGATTTTTGT
GATGCTCGTCAGGGGGGCGGAGCCTATGGAAAAACGCCAGCAACGCGGCCTTTTTACGGTTCCTGGCCTT
TTGCTGGCCTTTTGCTCACATGTCCTGCAGGCAGCTGCGCGCTCGCTCGCTCACTGAGGCCGCCCGGGCG
TCGGGCGACCTTTGGTCGCCCGGCCTCAGTGAGCGAGCGAGCGCGCAGAGAGGGAGTGGCCAACTCCATC
ACTAGGGGTTCCTGCGGCCGCACGCGTAACACTAGTTATTAATAGTAATCAATTACGGGGTCATTAGTTC
ATAGCCCATATATGGAGTTCCG
Features (pLannotate 1.2.2; 27 found; start..end, strand, type, name):
      1..304     +  enhancer       CMV enhancer: human cytomegalovirus immediate early enhancer
    306..583     +  promoter       chicken β-actin promoter: No description available
    584..719     +  intron         hybrid intron (fragment): hybrid between chicken β-actin (CBA) and minute virus of mice (MMV) introns (Gray et al., 2011)
    784..989     +  intron         chimeric intron (fragment): chimera between introns from chicken β-actin and rabbit β-globin
    987..1049    +  CDS            HBB (fragment): HBB_LEPEU - Experimental evidence at protein level: Swiss-Prot protein existence level 1. Involved in oxygen transport from the lung to the various peripheral tissues. From Lepus europaeus (European hare).
   1059..1076    +  misc_feature   MCS (fragment): pUC18/19 multiple cloning site
   1083..1116    +  protein_bind   lox2272: Cre-mediated recombination occurs in the 8-bp core sequence (GGATACTT). lox2272 sites are compatible with each other, but incompatible with loxP or loxN sites (Lee and Saito, 1988). Cre recombinase
   1117..1166    -  intron         β-globin intron (fragment): internally truncated intron from human β-globin
   1167..1200    +  protein_bind   loxP: Cre-mediated recombination occurs in the 8-bp core sequence (GCATACAT). Cre recombinase
   1212..1922    -  CDS            mRuby2: mRuby2 is a basic (constitutively fluorescent) red fluorescent protein published in 2012, derived from Entacmaea quadricolor. It has moderate acid sensitivity.
   1935..1968    -  protein_bind   lox2272: Cre-mediated recombination occurs in the 8-bp core sequence (GGATACTT). lox2272 sites are compatible with each other, but incompatible with loxP or loxN sites (Lee and Saito, 1988). Cre recombinase
   1969..2018    -  intron         β-globin intron (fragment): internally truncated intron from human β-globin
   2019..2052    -  protein_bind   loxP: Cre-mediated recombination occurs in the 8-bp core sequence (GCATACAT). Cre recombinase
   2053..2077    +  misc_feature   MCS (fragment): pBluescript multiple cloning site
   2077..2665    +  misc_feature   WPRE: woodchuck hepatitis virus posttranscriptional regulatory element
   2697..3173    +  polyA_signal   hGH poly(A) signal: human growth hormone polyadenylation signal
   3213..3353    +  repeat_region  AAV2 ITR: inverted terminal repeat of adeno-associated virus serotype 2 inverted
   3358..3409    -  misc_feature   bom (fragment): basis of mobility region from pBR322
   3428..3883    +  rep_origin     f1 ori (sequence partly withheld): f1 bacteriophage origin of replication; arrow indicates direction of (+) strand synthesis
   3884..3933    -  misc_feature   bom (fragment): basis of mobility region from pBR322
   4035..4070    -  CDS            rop (fragment): Rop protein, which maintains plasmids at low copy number; rop
   4165..4269    +  promoter       AmpR promoter: bla
   4270..5130    +  CDS            AmpR: β-lactamase; bla; confers resistance to ampicillin, carbenicillin, and related antibiotics
   5301..5889    +  rep_origin     ori: high-copy-number ColE1/pMB1/pBR322/pUC origin of replication
   5962..5989    +  repeat_region  AAV2 ITR (fragment): inverted terminal repeat of adeno-associated virus serotype 2 inverted
   6018..6045    +  repeat_region  AAV2 ITR (fragment): inverted terminal repeat of adeno-associated virus serotype 2 inverted
   6098..6159    +  enhancer       CMV enhancer (fragment): human cytomegalovirus immediate early enhancer
