[The description below was written by a language model from this plasmid's Addgene catalogue record and pLannotate feature annotations shown in this document.]
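Description:
pAAV-CAG-DIO-mRuby2 is an adeno-associated virus transfer plasmid built on a pAAV backbone for producing recombinant AAV that expresses the red fluorescent protein mRuby2 only in cells containing Cre recombinase. In bacteria it is maintained at high copy from a ColE1/pUC-type origin and selected with ampicillin through the β-lactamase gene. An f1 phage origin is also present in the backbone. The expression cassette lies between AAV2 inverted terminal repeats, which supply the cis signals for genome replication and packaging into capsids. One ITR is annotated in full, while the other is detected only as short fragments in the sequencing-derived record, so its integrity cannot be judged from the annotation alone.

Transcription is driven by the CAG promoter, annotated here as the CMV immediate-early enhancer, the chicken β-actin promoter and chimeric β-actin/β-globin intron sequences, giving strong, broadly active expression in mammalian cells. Downstream, the mRuby2 coding sequence sits in the antisense orientation relative to the promoter and is flanked by a lox2272/loxP pair on each side, with the two pairs in opposing orientation. This is the double-floxed inverted open reading frame (DIO, or FLEx) arrangement. Cre first inverts the cassette through one pair of compatible sites and then excises one site of the other pair, locking mRuby2 in the sense orientation so it can be expressed. A WPRE element follows to enhance transcript stability and expression, and the human growth hormone polyadenylation signal terminates the message.

The construct serves as a Cre-dependent reporter for labelling genetically defined cell populations, and the record associates it with work on systemic AAV vectors for widespread and targeted gene delivery in rodents.
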