Addgene plasmid #104058: pAAV-CAG-DIO-mRuby2
Purpose: AAV expression of Cre-dependent reporter mRuby2
Depositing lab: Viviana Gradinaru. Depositing organization: California Institute of Technology. Publication: Systemic AAV vectors for widespread and targeted gene delivery in rodents. Challis RC, Ravindra Kumar S, Chan KY, Challis C, Beadle K, Jang MJ, Kim HM, Rajendran PS, Tompkins JD, Shivkumar K, Deverman BE, Gradinaru V. Nat Protoc. 2019 Feb;14(2):379-414. doi: 10.1038/s41596-018-0097-3. PubMed 30626963.
Backbone
  Vector backbone: pAAV
  Vector type: AAV
Growth in bacteria
  Bacterial resistance: Ampicillin, 100 μg/mL
  Growth temperature: 37°C
  Growth strain: NEB Stable
  Copy number: High Copy
Gene/Insert
  Gene/Insert name: mRuby2
  Insert size (bp): 720
  Promoter: CAG
  Cloning method: Restriction Enzyme; 5′ cloning site unknown (unknown if destroyed); 3′ cloning site unknown (unknown if destroyed)
Terms and licenses: Academic/Nonprofit Terms; Industry Terms: Not Available to Industry
Depositor comments: Please visit https://www.biorxiv.org/content/early/2018/01/19/246405 for bioRxiv preprint.
How to cite: pAAV-CAG-DIO-mRuby2 was a gift from Viviana Gradinaru (Addgene plasmid # 104058 ; http://n2t.net/addgene:104058 ; RRID:Addgene_104058)
